>Addgene plasmid #15795 | pDEST17-UbE2L3 | addgene full sequence | sequence record 342235 | Addgene NGS Result
TAATACGACTCACTATAGGGAGACCACAACGGTTTCCCTCTAGAAATAATTTTGTTTAACTTTAAGAAGG
AGATATACATATGCGGGGTTCTCATCATCATCATCATCATGGTATGGCTAGCATGACTGGTGGACAGCAA
ATGGGTCGGGATCTGTACGACGATGACGATAAGGATCCGAGCTCGAGATCTGCAGATCAAACAAGTTTGT
ACAAAAAAGCAGGCTCCGCGGCCGCCCCCTTCACC
[462 nt withheld, positions 246-707]
TAACTCGAGGAAGGGTGGGCGCGCCGACCCAGCTTTCTTGTACAAAGTGGTTCGATCTGGTACCATGGAA
TTCGAAGCTTGATCCGGCTGCTAACAAAGCCCGAAAGGAAGCTGAGTTGGCTGCTGCCACCGCTGAGCAA
TAACTAGCATAACCCCTTGGGGCCTCTAAACGGGTCTTGAGGGGTTTTTTGCTGAAAGGAGGAACTATAT
CCGGATCTGGCGTAATAGCGAAGAGGCCCGCACCGATCGCCCTTCCCAACAGTTGCGCAGCCTGAATGGC
GAATGGG
[124 nt withheld, positions 995-1118]
C
[91 nt withheld, positions 1120-1210]
A
[49 nt withheld, positions 1212-1260]
CCTTTGACGTTGGAGTCCACGTTCTTT
[37 nt withheld, positions 1288-1324]
ACCCTATCTCGGTCTATTCTTTTGATTTATAAGGGATTTTGCCGATTTCGGCCTATTGGTTAAAAAATGA
GCTGATTTAACAAAAATTTAACGCGAATTTTAACAAAATATTAACGCTTACAATTTAGGTGGCACTTTTC
GGGGAAATGTGCGCGGAACCCCTATTTGTTTATTTTTCTAAATACATTCAAATATGTATCCGCTCATGAG
ACAATAACCCTGATAAATGCTTCAATAATATTGAAAAAGGAAGAGTATGAGTATTCAACATTTCCGTGTC
GCCCTTATTCCCTTTTTTGCGGCATTTTGCCTTCCTGTTTTTGCTCACCCAGAAACGCTGGTGAAAGTAA
AAGATGCTGAAGATCAGTTGGGTGCACGAGTGGGTTACATCGAACTGGATCTCAACAGCGGTAAGATCCT
TGAGAGTTTTCGCCCCGAAGAACGTTTTCCAATGATGAGCACTTTTAAAGTTCTGCTATGTGGCGCGGTA
TTATCCCGTATTGACGCCGGGCAAGAGCAACTCGGTCGCCGCATACACTATTCTCAGAATGACTTGGTTG
AGTACTCACCAGTCACAGAAAAGCATCTTACGGATGGCATGACAGTAAGAGAATTATGCAGTGCTGCCAT
AACCATGAGTGATAACACTGCGGCCAACTTACTTCTGACAACGATCGGAGGACCGAAGGAGCTAACCGCT
TTTTTGCACAACATGGGGGATCATGTAACTCGCCTTGATCGTTGGGAACCGGAGCTGAATGAAGCCATAC
CAAACGACGAGCGTGACACCACGATGCCTGTAGCAATGGCAACAACGTTGCGCAAACTATTAACTGGCGA
ACTACTTACTCTAGCTTCCCGGCAACAATTAATAGACTGGATGGAGGCGGATAAAGTTGCAGGACCACTT
CTGCGCTCGGCCCTTCCGGCTGGCTGGTTTATTGCTGATAAATCTGGAGCCGGTGAGCGTGGGTCTCGCG
GTATCATTGCAGCACTGGGGCCAGATGGTAAGCCCTCCCGTATCGTAGTTATCTACACGACGGGGAGTCA
GGCAACTATGGATGAACGAAATAGACAGATCGCTGAGATAGGTGCCTCACTGATTAAGCATTGGTAACTG
TCAGACCAAGTTTACTCATATATACTTTAGATTGATTTAAAACTTCATTTTTAATTTAAAAGGATCTAGG
TGAAGATCCTTTTTGATAATCTCATGACCAAAATCCCTTAACGTGAGTTTTCGTTCCACTGAGCGTCAGA
CCCCGTAGAAAAGATCAAAGGATCTTCTTGAGATCCTTTTTTTCTGCGCGTAATCTGCTGCTTGCAAACA
AAAAAACCACCGCTACCAGCGGTGGTTTGTTTGCCGGATCAAGAGCTACCAACTCTTTTTCCGAAGGTAA
CTGGCTTCAGCAGAGCGCAGATACCAAATACTGTTCTTCTAGTGTAGCCGTAGTTAGGCCACCACTTCAA
GAACTCTGTAGCACCGCCTACATACCTCGCTCTGCTAATCCTGTTACCAGTGGCTGCTGCCAGTGGCGAT
AAGTCGTGTCTTACCGGGTTGGACTCAAGACGATAGTTACCGGATAAGGCGCAGCGGTCGGGCTGAACGG
GGGGTTCGTGCACACAGCCCAGCTTGGAGCGAACGACCTACACCGAACTGAGATACCTACAGCGTGAGCT
ATGAGAAAGCGCCACGCTTCCCGAAGGGAGAAAGGCGGACAGGTATCCGGTAAGCGGCAGGGTCGGAACA
GGAGAGCGCACGAGGGAGCTTCCAGGGGGAAACGCCTGGTATCTTTATAGTCCTGTCGGGTTTCGCCACC
TCTGACTTGAGCGTCGATTTTTGTGATGCTCGTCAGGGGGGCGGAGCCTATGGAAAAACGCCAGCAACGC
GGCCTTTTTACGGTTCCTGGCCTTTTGCTGGCCTTTTGCTCACATGTTCTTTCCTGCGTTATCCCCTGAT
TCTGTGGATAACCGTATTACCGCCTTTGAGTGAGCTGATACCGCTCGCCGCAGCCGAACGACCGAGCGCA
GCGAGTCAGTGAGCGAGGAAGCGGAAGAGCGCCCAATACGCAAACCGCCTCTCCCCGCGCGTTGGCCGAT
TCATTAATGCAGGATCTCGATCCCGCGAAAT
Features (pLannotate 1.2.2; 16 found; start..end, strand, type, name):
      1..19      +  promoter       T7 promoter: promoter for bacteriophage T7 RNA polymerase
     51..73      +  RBS            RBS: efficient ribosome binding site from bacteriophage T7 gene 10 (Olins and Rangwala, 1989)
     93..113     +  CDS            capTEV™ (fragment): composite tag for in vivo biotinylation, TEV protease cleavage, and 6xHis tagging
    114..146     +  CDS            T7 tag (gene 10 leader): leader peptide from bacteriophage T7 gene 10 promotes efficient translation in E. coli
    150..173     +  CDS            Xpress™ tag: Xpress™ epitope tag, including an enterokinase recognition and cleavage site
    201..225     +  protein_bind   attB1: mutant version of attB; recombination site for the Gateway® BP reaction BP Clonase™
    246..707     +  CDS            UBE2L3 (sequence withheld): UB2L3_HUMAN - Also known as UBCE7, UBCH7. Experimental evidence at protein level: Swiss-Prot protein existence level 1. Ubiquitin-conjugating enzyme E2 that specifically acts with HECT-type and RBR family E3 ubiquitin-protein ligases. Does not function with most RING-containing E3 ubiquitin-protein ligases because it lacks intrinsic E3-independent reactivity with lysine: in contrast, it has activity with the RBR family E3 enzymes, such as PRKN and ARIH1, that function like RING-HECT hybrids. Accepts ubiquitin from the E1 complex and catalyzes its covalent attachment to other proteins. In vitro
    734..758     -  protein_bind   attB2: mutant version of attB; recombination site for the Gateway® BP reaction BP Clonase™
    794..843     +  CDS            SET1 (fragment): solubility-enhancement tag derived from T7 phage gene 10B
    851..898     +  terminator     T7 terminator: transcription terminator for bacteriophage T7 RNA polymerase
    924..990     +  CDS            lacZα (fragment): LacZα fragment of β-galactosidase; lacZ fragment
    995..1423    +  rep_origin     f1 ori (sequence partly withheld): f1 bacteriophage origin of replication; arrow indicates direction of (+) strand synthesis
   1476..1580    +  promoter       AmpR promoter: bla
   1581..2441    +  CDS            AmpR: β-lactamase; bla; confers resistance to ampicillin, carbenicillin, and related antibiotics
   2612..3200    +  rep_origin     ori: high-copy-number ColE1/pMB1/pBR322/pUC origin of replication
   3383..3436    +  CDS            lacI (fragment): lac repressor; lacI; The lac repressor binds to the lac operator to inhibit transcription in E. coli. This inhibition can be relieved by adding lactose or isopropyl-β-D-thiogalactopyranoside (IPTG).
