[The description below was written by a language model from this plasmid's Addgene catalogue record and pLannotate feature annotations shown in this document.]
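Description:
pDEST17-UbE2L3 is a bacterial expression plasmid carrying the human ubiquitin-conjugating enzyme UBE2L3 (also known as UbcH7), made by Gateway recombination into what the catalogue lists as the Invitrogen pDEST17 destination vector. The roughly 465 bp coding sequence sits between attB1 and attB2 sites, the scars left by Gateway recombination. It lies downstream of a bacteriophage T7 promoter and the T7 gene 10 ribosome binding site, with a T7 terminator after the insert. Expression therefore depends on T7 RNA polymerase, which is normally supplied by a suitable E. coli expression strain. The catalogue records an N-terminal His tag contributed by the backbone. In the feature table the His region appears as a short hit to a composite His-containing tag, followed by a T7 gene 10 leader and an Xpress epitope with an enterokinase cleavage site, all upstream of attB1.

Propagation in E. coli relies on a ColE1/pUC-type origin, and selection uses ampicillin resistance (β-lactamase under its own promoter). An f1 origin is also annotated, along with small lacZα, lacI and gene 10B-derived fragments that look like backbone remnants rather than functional parts.

Some details do not match between the two sources. The sequenced record is 3,455 nt, shorter than the stated 4,900 bp backbone plus insert. The T7 leader/Xpress tag arrangement and f1 origin are not typical of pDEST17. The origin is annotated as high copy, whereas the catalogue says low copy. The actual backbone may therefore differ from the listed one.

The associated study concerns E1 activation systems and E2 charging, so the plasmid was probably used to produce recombinant His-tagged UBE2L3 for purification and in vitro ubiquitin charging or conjugation assays.
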