Addgene plasmid #15795: pDEST17-UbE2L3
Depositing lab: Wade Harper. Depositing organization: Harvard Medical School. Publication: Dual E1 activation systems for ubiquitin differentially regulate E2 enzyme charging. Jin J, Li X, Gygi SP, Harper JW. Nature. 2007 Jun 28. 447(7148):1135-8. 10.1038/nature05902 PubMed 17597759.
Backbone
  Vector backbone: pDEST17
  Backbone manufacturer: Invitrogen
  Backbone size w/o insert (bp): 4900
  Vector type: Bacterial Expression
Growth in bacteria
  Bacterial resistance: Ampicillin, 100 μg/mL
  Growth temperature: 37°C
  Growth strain: DH5alpha
  Copy number: Low Copy
Gene/Insert
  Gene/Insert name: Ubiquitin conjugating enzyme UbE2L3 (alt name: UbE2L3)
  Species: H. sapiens (human)
  Insert size (bp): 465
  GenBank ID: NM_003347
  Entrez Gene: UBE2L3 (a.k.a. E2-F1, L-UBC, UBCH7, UbcM4)
  Tag / fusion protein: His (N terminal on backbone)
  Cloning method: Gateway Cloning
  Sequencing primers: 5′ T7
Terms and licenses: Academic/Nonprofit Terms; Industry Terms: Not Available to Industry
How to cite: pDEST17-UbE2L3 was a gift from Wade Harper (Addgene plasmid # 15795 ; http://n2t.net/addgene:15795 ; RRID:Addgene_15795)
