>Addgene plasmid #15795 | pDEST17-UbE2L3 | depositor partial sequence | sequence record 8347 | Author sequence
[462 nt withheld, positions 1-462]
TAA
