>Addgene plasmid #15795 | pDEST17-UbE2L3 | addgene partial sequence | sequence record 22251 | T7 5'-TAATACGACTCACTATAGGG-3'
GCGGGGTTCTCATCATCATCATCATCATGGTATGGCTAGCATGACTGGTGGACAGCAAATGGGTCGGGAT
CTGTACGACGATGACGATAAGGATCCGAGCTCGAGATCTGCAGATCAAACAAGTTTGTACAAAAAAGCAG
GCTCCGCGGCCGCCCCCTTCACC
[390 nt withheld, positions 164-553]
